>Addgene plasmid #38320 | pEGFP-N1.ARRDC1 | depositor full sequence | sequence record 48395 | pEGFP-N1.ARRDC1 sequence 6022 bps
GATCCACCGGTCGCCACCATGGTGAGCAAGGGCGAGGAGCTGTTCACCGGGGTGGTGCCCATCCTGGTCG
AGCTGGACGGCGACGTAAACGGCCACAAGTTCAGCGTGTCCGGCGAGGGCGAGGGCGATGCCACCTACGG
CAAGCTGACCCTGAAGTTCATCTGCACCACCGGCAAGCTGCCCGTGCCCTGGCCCACCCTCGTGACCACC
CTGACCTACGGCGTGCAGTGCTTCAGCCGCTACCCCGACCACATGAAGCAGCACGACTTCTTCAAGTCCG
CCATGCCCGAAGGCTACGTCCAGGAGCGCACCATCTTCTTCAAGGACGACGGCAACTACAAGACCCGCGC
CGAGGTGAAGTTCGAGGGCGACACCCTGGTGAACCGCATCGAGCTGAAGGGCATCGACTTCAAGGAGGAC
GGCAACATCCTGGGGCACAAGCTGGAGTACAACTACAACAGCCACAACGTCTATATCATGGCCGACAAGC
AGAAGAACGGCATCAAGGTGAACTTCAAGATCCGCCACAACATCGAGGACGGCAGCGTGCAGCTCGCCGA
CCACTACCAGCAGAACACCCCCATCGGCGACGGCCCCGTGCTGCTGCCCGACAACCACTACCTGAGCACC
CAGTCCGCCCTGAGCAAAGACCCCAACGAGAAGCGCGATCACATGGTCCTGCTGGAGTTCGTGACCGCCG
CCGGGATCACTCTCGGCATGGACGAGCTGTACAAGTAAAGCGGCCGCGACTCTAGATCATAATCAGCCAT
ACCACATTTGTAGAGGTTTTACTTGCTTTAAAAAACCTCCCACACCTCCCCCTGAACCTGAAACATAAAA
TGAATGCAATTGTTGTTGTTAACTTGTTTATTGCAGCTTATAATGGTTACAAATAAAGCAATAGCATCAC
AAATTTCACAAATAAAGCATTTTTTTCACTGCATTCTAGTTGTGGTTTGTCCAAACTCATCAATGTATCT
TAAGGCGTAAATTGTAAGCGTTAATATTTTGTTAAAATTCGCGTTAAATTTTTGTTAAATCAGCTCATTT
TTTAACCAATAGGCCGAAATCGGCAAAATCCCTTATAAATCAAAAGAATAGACCGAGATAGGGT
[37 nt withheld, positions 1115-1151]
AAAGAACGTGGACTCCAACGTCAAAGG
[49 nt withheld, positions 1179-1227]
T
[91 nt withheld, positions 1229-1319]
G
[124 nt withheld, positions 1321-1444]
CAGGTGGCACTTTTCGGGGAAATGTGCGCGGAACCCCTATTTGTTTATTTTTCTAAATACATTCAAATAT
GTATCCGCTCATGAGACAATAACCCTGATAAATGCTTCAATAATATTGAAAAAGGAAGAGTCCTGAGGCG
GAAAGAACCAGCTGTGGAATGTGTGTCAGTTAGGGTGTGGAAAGTCCCCAGGCTCCCCAGCAGGCAGAAG
TATGCAAAGCATGCATCTCAATTAGTCAGCAACCAGGTGTGGAAAGTCCCCAGGCTCCCCAGCAGGCAGA
AGTATGCAAAGCATGCATCTCAATTAGTCAGCAACCATAGTCCCGCCCCTAACTCCGCCCATCCCGCCCC
TAACTCCGCCCAGTTCCGCCCATTCTCCGCCCCATGGCTGACTAATTTTTTTTATTTATGCAGAGGCCGA
GGCCGCCTCGGCCTCTGAGCTATTCCAGAAGTAGTGAGGAGGCTTTTTTGGAGGCCTAGGCTTTTGCAAA
GATCGATCAAGAGACAGGATGAGGATCGTTTCGCATGATTGAACAAGATGGATTGCACGCAGGTTCTCCG
GCCGCTTGGGTGGAGAGGCTATTCGGCTATGACTGGGCACAACAGACAATCGGCTGCTCTGATGCCGCCG
TGTTCCGGCTGTCAGCGCAGGGGCGCCCGGTTCTTTTTGTCAAGACCGACCTGTCCGGTGCCCTGAATGA
ACTGCAAGACGAGGCAGCGCGGCTATCGTGGCTGGCCACGACGGGCGTTCCTTGCGCAGCTGTGCTCGAC
GTTGTCACTGAAGCGGGAAGGGACTGGCTGCTATTGGGCGAAGTGCCGGGGCAGGATCTCCTGTCATCTC
ACCTTGCTCCTGCCGAGAAAGTATCCATCATGGCTGATGCAATGCGGCGGCTGCATACGCTTGATCCGGC
TACCTGCCCATTCGACCACCAAGCGAAACATCGCATCGAGCGAGCACGTACTCGGATGGAAGCCGGTCTT
GTCGATCAGGATGATCTGGACGAAGAGCATCAGGGGCTCGCGCCAGCCGAACTGTTCGCCAGGCTCAAGG
CGAGCATGCCCGACGGCGAGGATCTCGTCGTGACCCATGGCGATGCCTGCTTGCCGAATATCATGGTGGA
AAATGGCCGCTTTTCTGGATTCATCGACTGTGGCCGGCTGGGTGTGGCGGACCGCTATCAGGACATAGCG
TTGGCTACCCGTGATATTGCTGAAGAGCTTGGCGGCGAATGGGCTGACCGCTTCCTCGTGCTTTACGGTA
TCGCCGCTCCCGATTCGCAGCGCATCGCCTTCTATCGCCTTCTTGACGAGTTCTTCTGAGCGGGACTCTG
GGGTTCGAAATGACCGACCAAGCGACGCCCAACCTGCCATCACGAGATTTCGATTCCACCGCCGCCTTCT
ATGAAAGGTTGGGCTTCGGAATCGTTTTCCGGGACGCCGGCTGGATGATCCTCCAGCGCGGGGATCTCAT
GCTGGAGTTCTTCGCCCACCCTAGGGGGAGGCTAACTGAAACACGGAAGGAGACAATACCGGAAGGAACC
CGCGCTATGACGGCAATAAAAAGACAGAATAAAACGCACGGTGTTGGGTCGTTTGTTCATAAACGCGGGG
TTCGGTCCCAGGGCTGGCACTCTGTCGATACCCCACCGAGACCCCATTGGGGCCAATACGCCCGCGTTTC
TTCCTTTTCCCCACCCCACCCCCCAAGTTCGGGTGAAGGCCCAGGGCTCGCAGCCAACGTCGGGGCGGCA
GGCCCTGCCATAGCCTCAGGTTACTCATATATACTTTAGATTGATTTAAAACTTCATTTTTAATTTAAAA
GGATCTAGGTGAAGATCCTTTTTGATAATCTCATGACCAAAATCCCTTAACGTGAGTTTTCGTTCCACTG
AGCGTCAGACCCCGTAGAAAAGATCAAAGGATCTTCTTGAGATCCTTTTTTTCTGCGCGTAATCTGCTGC
TTGCAAACAAAAAAACCACCGCTACCAGCGGTGGTTTGTTTGCCGGATCAAGAGCTACCAACTCTTTTTC
CGAAGGTAACTGGCTTCAGCAGAGCGCAGATACCAAATACTGTCCTTCTAGTGTAGCCGTAGTTAGGCCA
CCACTTCAAGAACTCTGTAGCACCGCCTACATACCTCGCTCTGCTAATCCTGTTACCAGTGGCTGCTGCC
AGTGGCGATAAGTCGTGTCTTACCGGGTTGGACTCAAGACGATAGTTACCGGATAAGGCGCAGCGGTCGG
GCTGAACGGGGGGTTCGTGCACACAGCCCAGCTTGGAGCGAACGACCTACACCGAACTGAGATACCTACA
GCGTGAGCTATGAGAAAGCGCCACGCTTCCCGAAGGGAGAAAGGCGGACAGGTATCCGGTAAGCGGCAGG
GTCGGAACAGGAGAGCGCACGAGGGAGCTTCCAGGGGGAAACGCCTGGTATCTTTATAGTCCTGTCGGGT
TTCGCCACCTCTGACTTGAGCGTCGATTTTTGTGATGCTCGTCAGGGGGGCGGAGCCTATGGAAAAACGC
CAGCAACGCGGCCTTTTTACGGTTCCTGGCCTTTTGCTGGCCTTTTGCTCACATGTTCTTTCCTGCGTTA
TCCCCTGATTCTGTGGATAACCGTATTACCGCCATGCATTAGTTATTAATAGTAATCAATTACGGGGTCA
TTAGTTCATAGCCCATATATGGAGTTCCGCGTTACATAACTTACGGTAAATGGCCCGCCTGGCTGACCGC
CCAACGACCCCCGCCCATTGACGTCAATAATGACGTATGTTCCCATAGTAACGCCAATAGGGACTTTCCA
TTGACGTCAATGGGTGGAGTATTTACGGTAAACTGCCCACTTGGCAGTACATCAAGTGTATCATATGCCA
AGTACGCCCCCTATTGACGTCAATGACGGTAAATGGCCCGCCTGGCATTATGCCCAGTACATGACCTTAT
GGGACTTTCCTACTTGGCAGTACATCTACGTATTAGTCATCGCTATTACCATGGTGATGCGGTTTTGGCA
GTACATCAATGGGCGTGGATAGCGGTTTGACTCACGGGGATTTCCAAGTCTCCACCCCATTGACGTCAAT
GGGAGTTTGTTTTGGCACCAAAATCAACGGGACTTTCCAAAATGTCGTAACAACTCCGCCCCATTGACGC
AAATGGGCGGTAGGCGTGTACGGTGGGAGGTCTATATAAGCAGAGCTGGTTTAGTGAACCGTCAGATCCG
CTAGCGCTACCGGACTCAGATCTCGAGCTCAAGCTTCGAATTCTGCAGTCGACGGTACCATGGGGCGAGT
GCAGCTCTTCGAGAUCAGCCUGAGCCACGGCCGCGUCGUCUACAGCCCCGGGGAGCCGUUGGCUGGGACC
GUGCGCGUGCGCCUGGGGGCACCGCUGCCGUUCCGAGCCAUCCGGGUGACCUGCAUAGGUUCCUGCGGGG
UCUCCAACAAGGCUAAUGACACAGCGUGGGUAGUGGAGGAGGGUUACUUCAACAGUUCCCUGUCGCUGGC
AGACAAGGGGAGCCUGCCCGCUGGAGAGCACAGCUUCCCCUUCCAGUUCCUGCUUCCUGCCACUGCACCC
ACGUCCUUUGAGGGUCCUUUCGGGAAGAUCGUGCACCAGGUGAGGGCCGCCAUCCACACGCCACGGUUUU
CCAAGGAUCACAAGUGCAGCCUCGUGUUCUAUAUCUUGAGCCCCUUGAACCUGAACAGCAUCCCAGACAU
UGAGCAACCCAACGUGGCCUCUGCCACCAAGAAGUUCUCCUACAAGCUGGUGAAGACGGGCAGCGUGGUC
CUCACAGCCAGCACUGAUCUCCGCGGCUAUGUGGUGGGGCAGGCACUGCAGCUGCAUGCCGACGUUGAGA
ACCAGUCAGGCAAGGACACCAGCCCUGUGGUGGCCAGUCUGCUGCAGAAAGUGUCCUAUAAGGCCAAGCG
CUGGAUCCACGACGUACGGACCAUUGCGGAGGUGGAGGGUGCGGGCGUCAAGGCCUGGCGGCGGGCGCAG
UGGCACGAGCAGAUCCUGGUGCCUGCCUUGCCCCAGUCGGCCCUGCCGGGCUGCAGCCUCAUCCACAUCG
ACUACUACUUACAGGUCUCUCUGAAGGCGCCGGAAGCUACUGUGACCCUCCCGGUCUUCAUUGGCAAUAU
UGCUGUGAACCAUGCCCCAGUGAGCCCCCGGCCAGGCCUGGGGCUGCCUCCUGGGGCCCCACCCCUGGUG
GUGCCUUCCGCACCACCCCAGGAGGAGGCUGAGGCUGAGGCUGCGGCUGGCGGCCCCCACUUCUUGGACC
CCGUCUUCCUCUCCACCAAGAGCCAUUCGCAGCGGCAGCCCCUGCUGGCCACCUUGAGUUCUGUGCCUGG
UGCGCCGGAGCCCUGCCCUCAGGAUGGCAGCCCUGCCUCACACCCGCUGCACCCUCCCUUGUGCAUUUCA
ACAGGUGCCACUGUCCCCUACUUUGCAGAGGGCUCCGGGGGGCCAGUGCCCACUACCAGCACCUUGAUUC
UUCCUCCAGAGUACAGUUCUUGGGGCUACCCCUAUGAGGCCCCACCGUCUUAUGAGCAGAGCUGCGGCGG
CGUGGAACCCAGCCTGACCCCTGAGAGG
Features (pLannotate 1.2.2; 13 found; start..end, strand, type, name):
     19..738     +  CDS            EGFP: the original enhanced GFP (Yang et al., 1996) mammalian codon-optimized
    755..838     +  CDS            large T antigen (fragment): large T antigen from SV40 (simian virus 40)
    861..982     +  polyA_signal   SV40 poly(A) signal: SV40 polyadenylation signal
   1016..1444    -  rep_origin     f1 ori (sequence partly withheld): f1 bacteriophage origin of replication; arrow indicates direction of (+) strand synthesis
   1471..1575    +  promoter       AmpR promoter: bla
   1577..1934    +  promoter       SV40 promoter: SV40 enhancer and early promoter
   1969..2763    +  CDS            NeoR/KanR: aminoglycoside phosphotransferase from Tn5; aph(3')-II (or nptII); confers resistance to neomycin, kanamycin, and G418 (Geneticin®)
   2995..3042    +  polyA_signal   HSV TK poly(A) signal: herpes simplex virus thymidine kinase polyadenylation signal (Cole and Stacy, 1985)
   3133..3149    -  polyA_signal   bGH poly(A) signal (fragment): bovine growth hormone polyadenylation signal
   3371..3959    +  rep_origin     ori: high-copy-number ColE1/pMB1/pBR322/pUC origin of replication
   4134..4437    +  enhancer       CMV enhancer: human cytomegalovirus immediate early enhancer
   4438..4641    +  promoter       CMV promoter: human cytomegalovirus (CMV) immediate early promoter
   4664..4723    +  misc_feature   MCS (fragment): multiple cloning site
