[The description below was written by a language model from this plasmid's Addgene catalogue record and pLannotate feature annotations shown in this document.]
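Description:
pEGFP-N1.ARRDC1 is a mammalian expression plasmid built on the Clontech pEGFP-N1 backbone and carrying human ARRDC1 (arrestin domain-containing protein 1) as a fusion with EGFP. The insert was cloned between the KpnI and BamHI sites of the multiple cloning site, both of which are retained. Transcription is driven by the human cytomegalovirus immediate-early enhancer and promoter and terminated by the SV40 polyadenylation signal. In the circular map, the CMV promoter and the MCS fragment lie upstream of an unannotated stretch of roughly 1.3 kb that runs into the EGFP coding sequence. This layout places the insert 5′ of EGFP, so GFP would sit at the C terminus of ARRDC1, as is standard for the N1 series, although the catalogue entry words the tag as "N terminal on backbone". The listed insert size of 198 bp also disagrees with the difference between the total size (6,022 bp) and the backbone size (4,700 bp), which fits a longer ARRDC1 sequence. The feature table does not annotate the insert itself.

The plasmid is propagated in E. coli at high copy from a pUC-type ColE1 origin, and it also carries an f1 origin. A single Tn5 NeoR/KanR gene serves both hosts: a bacterial bla-type promoter provides kanamycin resistance in bacteria, and the SV40 early promoter with the HSV TK polyadenylation signal provides G418 selection in mammalian cells. The associated publication concerns ARRDC1-mediated microvesicles that form at the plasma membrane through recruitment of TSG101. The construct therefore suits fluorescent tracking of ARRDC1 localisation and its release in vesicles after transfection.
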