Addgene plasmid #38320: pEGFP-N1.ARRDC1
Depositing lab: Quan Lu. Depositing organization: Harvard School of Public Health. Publication: Formation and release of arrestin domain-containing protein 1-mediated microvesicles (ARMMs) at plasma membrane by recruitment of TSG101 protein. Nabhan JF, Hu R, Oh RS, Cohen SN, Lu Q. Proc Natl Acad Sci U S A. 2012 Mar 13;109(11):4146-51. Epub 2012 Feb 6. 10.1073/pnas.1200448109 PubMed 22315426.
Backbone
  Vector backbone: pEGFP-N1
  Backbone manufacturer: Clontech
  Backbone size w/o insert (bp): 4700
  Total vector size (bp): 6022
  Vector type: Mammalian Expression
  Selectable markers: Neomycin (select with G418)
Growth in bacteria
  Bacterial resistance: Kanamycin, 50 μg/mL
  Growth temperature: 37°C
  Growth strain: DH5alpha
  Copy number: High Copy
Gene/Insert
  Gene/Insert name: ARRDC1
  Species: H. sapiens (human)
  Insert size (bp): 198
  GenBank ID: NM_152285.2
  Entrez Gene: ARRDC1 (a.k.a. RP11-48C7.5)
  Promoter: CMV
  Tag / fusion protein: GFP (N terminal on backbone)
  Cloning method: Restriction Enzyme; 5′ cloning site KPNI (not destroyed); 3′ cloning site BamHI (not destroyed)
  Sequencing primers: 5′ EGFP-N Sequencing Primer (#6479-1); 3′ EGFP-C Sequencing Primer (#6478-1)
Terms and licenses: Academic/Nonprofit Terms; Industry Terms: Not Available to Industry
How to cite: pEGFP-N1.ARRDC1 was a gift from Quan Lu (Addgene plasmid # 38320 ; http://n2t.net/addgene:38320 ; RRID:Addgene_38320)
