>Addgene plasmid #38320 | pEGFP-N1.ARRDC1 | addgene partial sequence | sequence record 50584 | EGFP-N 5'-CGTCGCCGTCCAGCTCGACCAG-3'
CCTCGCCCTTGCTCACCATGGTGGCGACCGGTGGATCCCGGGCCCGCGGTACCGTCGACTGCAGAATTCG
AAGCTTGCTCTCAGGGGTCAGGCTGGGTTCCACGCCGCCGCAGCTCTGCTCATAAGACGGTGGGGCCTCA
TAGGGGTAGCCCCAAGAACTGTACTCTGGAGGAAGAATCAAGGTGCTGGTAGTGGGCACTGGCCCCCCGG
AGCCCTCTGCAAAGTAGGGGACAGTGGCACCTGTTGAAATGCACAAGGGAGGGTGCAGCGGGTGTGAGGC
AGGGCTGCCATCCTGAGGGCAGGGCTCCGGCGCACCAGGCACAGAACTCAAGGTGGCCAGCAGGGGCTGC
CGCTGCGAATGGCTCTTGGTGGAGAGGAAGACGGGGTCCAAGAAGTGGGGGCCGCCAGCCGCAGCCTCAG
CCTCAGCCTCCTCCTGGGGTGGTGCGGAAGGCACCACCAGGGGTGGGGCCCCAGGAGGCAGCCCCAGGCC
TGGCCGGGGGCTCACTGGGGCATGGTTCACAGCAATATTGCCAATGAAGACCGGGAGGGTCACAGTAGCT
TCCGGCGCCTTCAGAGAGACCTGTAAGTAGTAGTCGATGTGGATGAGGCTGCAGCCCGGCAGGGCCGACT
GGGGCAAGGCAGGCACCAGGATCTGCTCGTGCCACTGCGCCCGCCGCCAGGCCTTGACGCCCGCACCCTC
CACCTCCGCAATGGTCCGTACGTCGTGGATCCAGCGCTTGGCCTTATAGGACACTTTCTGCAGCAGACTG
GCCACCACAGGGCTGGTGTCCTTGCCTGACTGGTTCTCAACGTCGGCATGCAGCTGCAGTGCCTGCCCCA
CCACATAGCCGCGGAGATCA
